Addgene plasmid #202085: pYS28
Purpose: Parent vector for producing universal minicircle donors for HaloTag C-terminal knock-in
Depositing lab: Daniel Dickinson. Depositing organization: University of Texas at Austin. Publication: Efficient and rapid fluorescent protein knock-in with universal donors in mouse embryonic stem cells. Shi Y, Kopparapu N, Ohler L, Dickinson DJ. Development. 2023 May 15;150(10):dev201367. doi: 10.1242/dev.201367. Epub 2023 May 25. PubMed 37129004.
Backbone
  Vector backbone: MN100A-1
  Backbone manufacturer: System Biosciences
  Vector type: CRISPR
  Selectable markers: Hygromycin
Growth in bacteria
  Bacterial resistance: Kanamycin, 50 μg/mL
  Growth temperature: 30°C
  Growth strain: NEB Stable
  Copy number: High Copy
Gene/Insert
  Gene/Insert name: CT Halo-T2A-HygR Minicircle Parent
  Species: Synthetic
  Promoter: None
  Tag / fusion protein: HaloTag (C terminal on insert)
  Cloning method: Gibson Cloning
Terms and licenses: Academic/Nonprofit Terms; Industry Terms: Not Available to Industry
Depositor comments: IMPORTANT: This plasmid is shipped from Addgene in NEB Stable cells, but these cells are NOT suitable for minicircle production. You will need to purchase ZYCY10P3S2T cells separately, and transform the plasmid into that host strain, to produce minicircles.
How to cite: pYS28 was a gift from Daniel Dickinson (Addgene plasmid # 202085 ; http://n2t.net/addgene:202085 ; RRID:Addgene_202085)
