[The description below was written by a language model from this plasmid's Addgene catalogue record and pLannotate feature annotations shown in this document.]
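Description:
pYS28 is a 6.2 kb minicircle parent plasmid built on the System Biosciences MN100A-1 backbone and catalogued as a CRISPR vector. It serves as the source of a universal donor for adding a C-terminal HaloTag to endogenous genes. It replicates in E. coli from a high-copy ColE1/pUC-type origin and is selected with kanamycin through a Tn5-derived NeoR/KanR gene. The backbone also carries rrnB T1/T2 terminators, a bom region and fragments of rop, araC and the Tn5 transposase, which appear to be leftovers of the vector's construction.

The payload sits between a minimal φC31 attB site and a φC31 attP fragment. It consists of a coding sequence annotated as the haloalkane dehalogenase dhaA, from which HaloTag is derived, followed by the hygromycin phosphotransferase gene hph. The insert name indicates that the two are joined by a T2A peptide, although the annotation did not call that element. The cassette has no promoter of its own, so HaloTag and hygromycin resistance should only be expressed once the donor has integrated in frame at the end of a transcribed target gene. The 2A sequence then releases HygR as a separate protein, and hygromycin can be used to enrich for correctly tagged cells.

In a suitable minicircle producer strain, φC31 integrase recombines attB with attP and excises the cassette as a small circle free of the bacterial backbone. The depositor notes that the supplied strain cannot do this, so the plasmid must be moved into a dedicated producer strain. The associated work applied such universal donors to rapid protein-tag knock-in in mouse embryonic stem cells. The record does not describe the guide RNA target sites or the nuclease components used with the donor.
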