Features (pLannotate 1.2.2; 15 found; start..end, strand, type, name):
    785..802     -  CDS            capTEV™ (fragment): composite tag for in vivo biotinylation, TEV protease cleavage, and 6xHis tagging
    823..856     +  protein_bind   attB: minimal attB site for the φC31 integrase (Groth et al., 2000) phage φC31 integrase
    940..1815    +  CDS            dhaA: DHAA_PSEPV - Experimental evidence at protein level: Swiss-Prot protein existence level 1. Catalyzes hydrolytic cleavage of carbon-halogen bonds in halogenated aliphatic compounds, leading to the formation of the corresponding primary alcohols, halide ions and protons. Has a broad substrate specificity, as it is able to dehalogenate mono- and di- chlorinated and brominated alkanes (up to at least C10), and the two isomers of 1,3-dichloropropene to 3-chloroallyl alcohol; the highest activity was found with 1,2-dibromoethane, while no activity was observed with the analog 1,2-dichloroethane. Fro
   1894..2916    +  CDS            hph: KHYB_ECOLX - Experimental evidence at protein level: Swiss-Prot protein existence level 1. The aminoglycoside phosphotransferases achieve inactivation of their antibiotic substrates by phosphorylation. Only phosphorylates hygromycin and closely related compounds such as demethyl analogs and destomycin. From Escherichia coli.
   2933..2972    +  protein_bind   phage φC31 attP (fragment): attachment site of phage φC31 phage φC31 integrase
   3059..3853    -  CDS            NeoR/KanR: aminoglycoside phosphotransferase from Tn5; aph(3')-II (or nptII); confers resistance to neomycin, kanamycin, and G418 (Geneticin®)
   3885..4157    -  CDS            tnpA (fragment): TN5P_ECOLX - Also known as tnp. Experimental evidence at protein level: Swiss-Prot protein existence level 1. Mediates transposition of transposon Tn5 by a 'cut and paste' mechanism. First, the monomeric transposase binds the 19 bp inverted DNA repeats flanking the transposon. Then, dimerization of the DNA- bound transposase creates a synaptic DNA complex. After nicking of the first DNA strand, excision of the transposon proceeds through a series of intermediates. The transposase then mediates the insertion of the transposon at a new site by strand transfer. The activity of the wild- type tran
   4268..4383    +  ncRNA          5S rRNA: Accession: RF00001 - 5S ribosomal RNA
   4387..4473    +  terminator     rrnB T1 terminator: Escherichia coli rrnB; transcription terminator T1 from the E. coli rrnB gene
   4565..4592    +  terminator     rrnB T2 terminator: transcription terminator T2 from the E. coli rrnB gene
   4611..4655    +  promoter       AmpR promoter (fragment): bla
   4726..5314    +  rep_origin     ori: high-copy-number ColE1/pMB1/pBR322/pUC origin of replication
   5500..5640    -  misc_feature   bom: basis of mobility region from pBR322
   5742..5782    -  CDS            rop (fragment): Rop protein, which maintains plasmids at low copy number; rop
   5904..6194    -  CDS            araC (fragment): L-arabinose regulatory protein; araC
>Addgene plasmid #202085 | pYS28 | addgene full sequence | sequence record 409948 | Addgene NGS Result
TCTTCTCTCATCCGCCAAAACAGCCAAGCTGGAGACCGTTTGACATTACCCTGTTATCCCTAGATACATT
ACCCTGTTATCCCAGATGACATACCCTGTTATCCCTAGATGACATTACCCTGTTATCCCAGATGACATTA
CCCTGTTATCCCTAGATACATTACCCTGTTATCCCAGATGACATACCCTGTTATCCCTAGATGACATTAC
CCTGTTATCCCAGATGACATTACCCTGTTATCCCTAGATACATTACCCTGTTATCCCAGATGACATACCC
TGTTATCCCTAGATGACATTACCCTGTTATCCCAGATGACATTACCCTGTTATCCCTAGATACATTACCC
TGTTATCCCAGATGACATACCCTGTTATCCCTAGATGACATTACCCTGTTATCCCAGATGACATTACCCT
GTTATCCCTAGATACATTACCCTGTTATCCCAGATGACATACCCTGTTATCCCTAGATGACATTACCCTG
TTATCCCAGATGACATTACCCTGTTATCCCTAGATACATTACCCTGTTATCCCAGATGACATACCCTGTT
ATCCCTAGATGACATTACCCTGTTATCCCAGATGACATTACCCTGTTATCCCTAGATACATTACCCTGTT
ATCCCAGATGACATACCCTGTTATCCCTAGATGACATTACCCTGTTATCCCAGATGACATTACCCTGTTA
TCCCTAGATACATTACCCTGTTATCCCAGATGACATACCCTGTTATCCCTAGATGACATTACCCTGTTAT
CCCAGATAAACTCAATGATGATGATGATGATGGTCGAGACTCAGCGGCCGCGGTGCCAGGGCGTGCCCTT
GGGCTCCCCGGGCGCGACGTGACGCTGCTGACCCCTTTCTTTCCCTTCTGCAGGGGCCAGTACCCAAAAA
GCGGGGGGTCTGGTGGCAGTGGAGGGGGATCCGAAATAGGTACTGGATTTCCCTTTGACCCCCACTATGT
GGAGGTGCTTGGGGAACGAATGCACTATGTTGACGTGGGTCCCAGAGATGGGACCCCCGTGTTGTTTTTG
CATGGAAATCCAACTAGTTCCTATGTGTGGCGAAATATAATTCCACATGTCGCACCTACCCACCGCTGTA
TTGCCCCCGACCTCATTGGTATGGGAAAATCTGATAAGCCAGATTTGGGATATTTCTTTGATGACCATGT
GAGGTTTATGGACGCCTTCATTGAAGCCTTGGGGCTTGAGGAAGTAGTGCTCGTAATTCACGATTGGGGG
AGCGCTCTGGGTTTTCACTGGGCCAAGAGGAACCCAGAAAGGGTTAAGGGTATCGCATTTATGGAGTTCA
TCCGCCCAATCCCAACTTGGGATGAATGGCCTGAGTTTGCCCGCGAGACATTCCAGGCCTTTAGGACTAC
CGATGTTGGACGGAAGTTGATTATCGATCAGAACGTGTTTATAGAGGGAACTTTGCCAATGGGGGTGGTA
AGGCCCCTGACAGAAGTGGAAATGGATCATTATAGGGAGCCCTTCTTGAATCCTGTAGACAGGGAACCCC
TGTGGAGATTCCCCAACGAATTGCCCATTGCAGGTGAGCCTGCCAATATCGTAGCACTCGTCGAGGAATA
CATGGATTGGTTGCATCAAAGTCCCGTCCCAAAACTTTTGTTCTGGGGAACCCCTGGTGTTCTCATTCCA
CCAGCAGAGGCAGCTCGGTTGGCAAAATCACTTCCAAATTGCAAAGCAGTAGATATCGGGCCTGGCCTGA
ACCTGTTGCAGGAGGACAACCCAGATTTGATAGGCTCAGAAATAGCCCGATGGCTGTCAACTTTGGAGAT
TAGCGGTGGTTCCGGAGGAGAGGGCAGAGGAAGTCTGCTAACATGCGGTGACGTCGAGGAGAATCCTGGC
CCAATGAAAAAGCCCGAACTTACAGCTACCAGTGTGGAGAAATTTCTTATTGAAAAATTCGACAGCGTAT
CAGATCTGATGCAACTTAGCGAAGGAGAGGAAAGCAGAGCTTTTAGCTTTGACGTGGGCGGACGAGGGTA
TGTACTGCGCGTCAATAGTTGTGCAGATGGCTTTTACAAGGATCGGTACGTCTACCGGCACTTTGCATCA
GCTGCTTTGCCTATCCCTGAAGTCCTTGACATAGGAGAGTTCAGTGAGAGTCTCACTTACTGCATTTCAC
GCAGAGCACAAGGTGTGACACTCCAAGACCTCCCTGAAACCGAGTTGCCCGCCGTTCTTCAACCAGTCGC
CGAGGCAATGGATGCTATAGCAGCAGCAGATCTTAGCCAGACCAGCGGCTTCGGTCCATTCGGCCCACAG
GGAATCGGTCAGTACACAACTTGGCGAGATTTTATTTGCGCTATAGCAGACCCCCACGTCTATCACTGGC
AGACAGTAATGGACGACACTGTGTCAGCCTCTGTTGCTCAAGCTTTGGATGAGCTTATGCTGTGGGCTGA
GGATTGTCCAGAAGTTCGCCACCTCGTGCATGCTGATTTCGGTTCTAATAATGTACTTACAGATAATGGC
AGGATAACTGCAGTCATAGACTGGAGCGAAGCAATGTTTGGAGACTCCCAGTATGAGGTCGCAAATATTT
TTTTTTGGAGGCCATGGCTCGCCTGTATGGAACAACAGACTCGATACTTTGAACGGCGCCACCCTGAGCT
TGCTGGTTCTCCACGGCTCCGGGCCTACATGCTGAGGATAGGGCTCGATCAATTGTACCAATCATTGGTG
GACGGCAATTTTGATGACGCTGCTTGGGCTCAAGGTAGATGTGACGCTATCGTCCGGTCCGGTGCAGGGA
CCGTAGGACGGACTCAGATAGCTAGACGCAGTGCCGCTGTATGGACTGATGGTTGTGTTGAAGTGCTTGC
CGACTCCGGCAACCGGCGGCCTTCCACACGGCCCCGGGCTAAAGAAGTAAGTCGACTCGTTCGCCCCAAC
TGGGGTAACCTTTGAGTTCTCTCAGTTGGGGGTAATCAGCATCATGATGTGGTACCACATCATGATGCTG
ATTATAAGAATGCGGCCGCCACACTCTAGTGGATCTCGAGTTAATAATTCAGAAGAACTCGTCAAGAAGG
CGATAGAAGGCGATGCGCTGCGAATCGGGAGCGGCGATACCGTAAAGCACGAGGAAGCGGTCAGCCCATT
CGCCGCCAAGCTCTTCAGCAATATCACGGGTAGCCAACGCTATGTCCTGATAGCGGTCCGCCACACCCAG
CCGGCCACAGTCGATGAATCCAGAAAAGCGGCCATTTTCCACCATGATATTCGGCAAGCAGGCATCGCCA
TGGGTCACGACGAGATCCTCGCCGTCGGGCATGCTCGCCTTGAGCCTGGCGAACAGTTCGGCTGGCGCGA
GCCCCTGATGCTCTTCGTCCAGATCATCCTGATCGACAAGACCGGCTTCCATCCGAGTACGTGCTCGCTC
GATGCGATGTTTCGCTTGGTGGTCGAATGGGCAGGTAGCCGGATCAAGCGTATGCAGCCGCCGCATTGCA
TCAGCCATGATGGATACTTTCTCGGCAGGAGCAAGGTGAGATGACAGGAGATCCTGCCCCGGCACTTCGC
CCAATAGCAGCCAGTCCCTTCCCGCTTCAGTGACAACGTCGAGCACAGCTGCGCAAGGAACGCCCGTCGT
GGCCAGCCACGATAGCCGCGCTGCCTCGTCTTGCAGTTCATTCAGGGCACCGGACAGGTCGGTCTTGACA
AAAAGAACCGGGCGCCCCTGCGCTGACAGCCGGAACACGGCGGCATCAGAGCAGCCGATTGTCTGTTGTG
CCCAGTCATAGCCGAATAGCCTCTCCACCCAAGCGGCCGGAGAACCTGCGTGCAATCCATCTTGTTCAAT
CATGCGAAACGATCCTCATCCTGTCTCTTGATCAGAGCTTGATCCCCTGCGCCATCAGATCCTTGGCGGC
AAGAAAGCCATCCAGTTTACTTTGCAGGGCTTCCCAACCTTACCAGAGGGCGCCCCAGCTGGCAATTCCG
GTTCGCTTGCTGTCCATAAAACCGCCCAGTCTAGCTATCGCCATGTAAGCCCACTGCAAGCTACCTGCTT
TCTCTTTGCGCTTGCGTTTTCCCTTGTCCAGATAGCCCAGTAGCTGACATTCATCCGGGGTCAGCACCGT
TTCTGCGGACTGGCTTTCTACGCGCTCGAGGGGGGGCCAAACGGTCTCCAGCTTGGCTGTTTTGGCGGAT
GAGAGAAGATTTTCAGCCTGATACAGATTAAATCAGAACGCAGAAGCGGTCTGATAAAACAGAATTTGCC
TGGCGGCAGTAGCGCGGTGGTCCCACCTGACCCCATGCCGAACTCAGAAGTGAAACGCCGTAGCGCCGAT
GGTAGTGTGGGGTCTCCCCATGCGAGAGTAGGGAACTGCCAGGCATCAAATAAAACGAAAGGCTCAGTCG
AAAGACTGGGCCTTTCGTTTTATCTGTTGTTTGTCGGTGAACGCTCTCCTGAGTAGGACAAATCCGCCGG
GAGCGGATTTGAACGTTGCGAAGCAACGGCCCGGAGGGTGGCGGGCAGGACGCCCGCCATAAACTGCCAG
GCATCAAATTAAGCAGAAGGCCATCCTGACGGATGGCCTTTTTGCGTTTCTACAAACTCTTTTGTTTATT
TTTCTAAATACATTCAAATATGTATCCGCTCATGACCAAAATCCCTTAACGTGAGTTTTCGTTCCACTGA
GCGTCAGACCCCGTAGAAAAGATCAAAGGATCTTCTTGAGATCCTTTTTTTCTGCGCGTAATCTGCTGCT
TGCAAACAAAAAAACCACCGCTACCAGCGGTGGTTTGTTTGCCGGATCAAGAGCTACCAACTCTTTTTCC
GAAGGTAACTGGCTTCAGCAGAGCGCAGATACCAAATACTGTCCTTCTAGTGTAGCCGTAGTTAGGCCAC
CACTTCAAGAACTCTGTAGCACCGCCTACATACCTCGCTCTGCTAATCCTGTTACCAGTGGCTGCTGCCA
GTGGCGATAAGTCGTGTCTTACCGGGTTGGACTCAAGACGATAGTTACCGGATAAGGCGCAGCGGTCGGG
CTGAACGGGGGGTTCGTGCACACAGCCCAGCTTGGAGCGAACGACCTACACCGAACTGAGATACCTACAG
CGTGAGCTATGAGAAAGCGCCACGCTTCCCGAAGGGAGAAAGGCGGACAGGTATCCGGTAAGCGGCAGGG
TCGGAACAGGAGAGCGCACGAGGGAGCTTCCAGGGGGAAACGCCTGGTATCTTTATAGTCCTGTCGGGTT
TCGCCACCTCTGACTTGAGCGTCGATTTTTGTGATGCTCGTCAGGGGGGCGGAGCCTATGGAAAAACGCC
AGCAACGCGGCCTTTTTACGGTTCCTGGCCTTTTGCTGGCCTTTTGCTCACATGTTCTTTCCTGCGTTAT
CCCCTGATTCTGTGGATAACCGTATTACCGCCTTTGAGTGAGCTGATACCGCTCGCCGCAGCCGAACGAC
CGAGCGCAGCGAGTCAGTGAGCGAGGAAGCGGAAGAGCGCCTGATGCGGTATTTTCTCCTTACGCATCTG
TGCGGTATTTCACACCGCATATGGTGCACTCTCAGTACAATCTGCTCTGATGCCGCATAGTTAAGCCAGT
ATACACTCCGCTATCGCTACGTGACTGGGTCATGGCTGCGCCCCGACACCCGCCAACACCCGCTGACGCG
CCCTGACGGGCTTGTCTGCTCCCGGCATCCGCTTACAGACAAGCTGTGACCGTCTCCGGGAGCTGCATGT
GTCAGAGGTTTTCACCGTCATCACCGAAACGCGCGAGGCAGCAGATCAATTCGCGCGCGAAGGCGAAGCG
GCATGCATAATGTGCCTGTCAAATGGACGAAGCAGGGATTCTGCAAACCCTATGCTACTCCGTCAAGCCG
TCAATTGTCTGATTCGTTACCAATTATGACAACTTGACGGCTACATCATTCACTTTTTCTTCACAACCGG
CACGGAACTCGCTCGGGCTGGCCCCGGTGCATTTTTTAAATACCCGCGAGAAATAGAGTTGATCGTCAAA
ACCAACATTGCGACCGACGGTGGCGATAGGCATCCGGGTGGTGCTCAAAAGCAGCTTCGCCTGGCTGATA
CGTTGGTCCTCGCGCCAGCTTAAGACGCTAATCCCTAACTGCTGGCGGAAAAGATGTGACAGACGCGACG
GCGACAAGCAAACATGCTGTGCGACGCTGGCGAT
